>Addgene plasmid #209738 | pAB228i16 | addgene full sequence | sequence record 446694 | Addgene NGS Result
AAACGTCCTAGAAGATGCCAGGAGGATACTTAGCAGAGAGACAATAAGGCCGGAGCGAAGCCGTTTTTCC
ATAGGCTCCGCCCCCCTGACGAACATCACGAAATCTGACGCTCAAATCAGTGGTGGCGAAACCCGACAGG
ACTATAAAGATACCAGGCGTTTCCCCCTGATGGCTCCCTCTTGCGCTCTCCTGTTCCCGTCCTGCGGCGT
CCGTGTTGTGGTGGAGGCTTTACCCAAATCACCACGTCCCGTTCCGTGTAGACAGTTCGCTCCAAGCTGG
GCTGTGTGCAAGAACCCCCCGTTCAGCCCGACTGCTGCGCCTTATCCGGTAACTATCATCTTGAGTCCAA
CCCGGAAAGACACGACAAAACGCCACTGGCAGCAGCCATTGGTAACTGAGAATTAGTGGATTTAGATATC
GAGAGTCTTGAAGTGGTGGCCTAACAGAGGCTACACTGAAAGGACAGTATTTGGTATCTGCGCTCCACTA
AAGCCAGTTACCAGGTTAAGCAGTTCCCCAACTGACTTAACCTTCGATCAAACCGCCTCCCCAGGCGGTT
TTTTCGTTTACAGAGCAGGAGATTACGACGATCGTAAAAGGATCTCAAGAAGATCATTTACGGATTCCCG
ACACCAAAGAGGACATCCGGTTCACACTGGCTCACCTTCGGGTGGGCCTTTCTGCGTTTATATACTAGAG
AGAGAATATAAAAAGCCAGATTATTAATCCGGCTTTTTTATTATTTAGACTTAGGGACCCTGCGGCCGCC
ATTAATTCCTAATTTTTGTTGACACTCTATCATTGATAGAGTTATTTTACCACTCCCTATCAGTGATAGA
GAAAAGTGAAATGAATAGACCTGCAGGTGCAGTAAGGAGGAAAAAAAAATGGTTGTTAAATTCACCGATT
CTCAGATTCAGCATTTGATGGAATACGGTGATAACGATTGGTCTGAAGCGGAATTCGAAGATGCGGCGGC
GCGTGATAAAGAATTCTCTTCTCAGTTCTCTAAATTGAAATCTGCGAACGATAAAGGTTTGAAAGATGTT
ATTGCGAACCCGCGTAACGATTTGACCGATTTGGAAAACAAAATTCGTGAAAAATTGGCGGCGCGTGGTT
TCATTGAAGTTCATACCCCGATTTTCGTTTCTAAATCTGCGTTGGCGAAAATGACCATTACCGAAGATCA
TCCGTTGTTCAAACAGGTTTTCTGGATTGATGATAAACGTGCGTTGCGTCCGATGCATGCGATGAACGCG
TTCAAAGTTATGCGTGAATTGCGTGATCATACCAAAGGTCCGGTTAAAATTTTCGAAATTGGTTCTTGTT
TCCGTAAAGAATCTAAATCTTCTACCCATTTGGAAGAATTCACCATGTTGAACTTGGTTGAAATGGGTCC
GGATGGTGATCCGATGGAACATTTGAAAATGTACATTGGTGATATTATGGATGCGGTTGGTGTTGAATAC
ACCACCTCTCGTGAAGAATCTGATGTTTTCGTTGAAACCTTGGATGTTGAAATTAACGGTACCGAAGTTG
CGTCTGGTTCTGTTGGTCCGCATAAATTGGATCCGGCGCATGATGTTCATGAACCGTACGCGGGTATTGG
TTTCGGTTTGGAACGTTTGTTGATGTTGAAAAACGGTAAATCTAACGCGCGTAAAACCGGTAAATCTATT
ACCTACTTGAACGGTTACAAATTGGATTAAACTTAATTAACGGCACTCCTCAGCTGTAACCAACTCACTG
GCTCACCTTCACGGGTGAGCCTTTCTTCGCGCAGAAAGGCCCACCCGAAGGTGAGCCAGTGTGATTACAT
TTATGCCCATGGCGTTTAACCTTTCTGCCAAATCTGGTAAGAGTAGTTAATGTTAGACGCGAAATCCTGG
GTGAAAACCGGACGGAAGTTAGACGGAATTTCCGGGAAGTAAACATCACCTTCCGGTTCAATATCAATGG
TAGAAATATGCAAGGTATCAACCTGATCAATCAAAGATTTGTAAATTTCACCACCACCAGAAACAATAAC
ATGATCGGTAATTTTTTTCAAGTTGGTCAACGCATCTTTAATAGACGGGAAAATCAAAACGTTTTCGTTA
TCAGAGGTGAAAGAAGAACGGGTAACAACCGCGTATTTACGGTTCGGCAACGCACCCATAGAACCGAAGG
TTTTACGACCAACCAACAACCACTGGTTGTAGGTAATCGCTTTGAACAACAACTGTTCACCTTTCGCAGA
CCACGGAATATCCGGACCGTTACCAATAACACCGTTTTTAGAAATCGCAACCATCAAAGACAATTTCATA
ATTCTTCCTCAGAGGTTAACATTTTATTAGTAAGCATGCTCGTTTTGTCACCCGCTGATGCTTACCGTTA
ATTAATATAATCACTTGTATTAAATAGACTTTCTCTAAAAATACAAGACACTCTGTTATTACAAATCGTG
CGTGCCGTCTATCCTGCTTGCAAGGCCAAATAGGCCGT
Features (pLannotate 1.2.2; 6 found; start..end, strand, type, name):
      1..636     -  rep_origin     ColA ori: Plasmids containing the ColA origin of replication can be propagated in E. coli cells that contain additional plasmids with compatible origins.
    659..686     +  terminator     T7Te terminator: phage T7 early transcription terminator
    788..843     +  promoter       tetR/tetA promoters: tetR; overlapping promoters for bacterial tetR and tetA
   1750..1779    +  terminator     T3Te terminator: phage T3 early transcription terminator
   1780..1807    -  terminator     T7Te terminator: phage T7 early transcription terminator
   1839..2309    -  CDS            dhfrI: DYR1_ECOLX - Experimental evidence at protein level: Swiss-Prot protein existence level 1. Key enzyme in folate metabolism. Catalyzes an essential reaction for de novo glycine and purine synthesis, and for DNA precursor synthesis (By similarity). From Escherichia coli.
