[The description below was written by a language model from this plasmid's Addgene catalogue record and pLannotate feature annotations shown in this document.]
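Description:
pAB228i16 is a compact bacterial expression plasmid (2,488 nt in the sequenced record) built on the pAB228 backbone for use in E. coli. It replicates from a ColA origin, which is compatible with other common origin classes and so allows the plasmid to be maintained alongside additional plasmids in the same cell. Selection is by trimethoprim, conferred by a dhfrI (type I dihydrofolate reductase) gene encoded on the reverse strand. The copy number is recorded as unknown.

The payload is a synthetic 822 bp insert named G1PylRS, described in the purpose line as "G1_PylRS-[mCNPR43]". This indicates a pyrrolysyl-tRNA synthetase variant, although the record does not explain what the bracketed designation means. The automated annotation did not label the coding sequence itself, but an unannotated gap between the promoter and the downstream terminators matches the insert's expected position and size. Expression is driven by the tetA promoter, annotated as the overlapping tetR/tetA promoter region, with a ribosome binding site listed as SD8. No tetR gene is annotated on this plasmid, so any repressor-based regulation would have to be supplied from elsewhere. The expression unit is insulated upstream by the BBa_B0014 terminator named in the purpose line, which corresponds to the region where a T7Te element is detected. Downstream it is closed by tandem T3Te and T7Te terminators, which separate it from the resistance marker.

The associated work concerns efficient genetic code expansion without host genome modification. The plasmid therefore most plausibly serves as the aminoacyl-tRNA synthetase component of an orthogonal translation system, paired with compatible plasmids carrying the cognate tRNA and a target gene.
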