Addgene plasmid #209738: pAB228i16
Purpose: ColA BBa_B0014 tetAp SD8 G1_PylRS-[mCNPR43] T3Te-T7Te DHFR
Depositing lab: Ahmed Badran. Depositing organization: Scripps California (The Scripps Research Institute). Publication: Efficient genetic code expansion without host genome modifications. Costello A, Peterson AA, Lanster DL, Li Z, Carver GD, Badran AH. Nat Biotechnol. 2024 Sep 11. doi: 10.1038/s41587-024-02385-y. PubMed 39261591.
Backbone
  Vector backbone: pAB228
  Backbone manufacturer: self
  Backbone size w/o insert (bp): 1666
  Vector type: Bacterial Expression
Growth in bacteria
  Bacterial resistance: Trimethoprim, 50 μg/mL
  Growth temperature: 37°C
  Growth strain: DH5alpha
  Copy number: Unknown
Gene/Insert
  Gene/Insert name: G1PylRS
  Species: Synthetic
  Insert size (bp): 822
Terms and licenses: Academic/Nonprofit Terms; Industry Terms: Not Available to Industry
Depositor comments: Please visit https://doi.org/10.1101/2024.05.15.594368 for bioRxiv preprint.
How to cite: pAB228i16 was a gift from Ahmed Badran (Addgene plasmid # 209738 ; http://n2t.net/addgene:209738 ; RRID:Addgene_209738)
